>Addgene plasmid #76358 | TXK gRNA (BRDN0001145857) | addgene full sequence | sequence record 188986 | Addgene Assembled Sequence
CCCGGGTGCAAAGATGGATAAAGTTTTAAACAGAGAGGAATCTTTGCAGCTAATGGACCTTCTAGGTCTT
GAAAGGAGTGGGAATTGGCTCCGGTGCCCGTCAGTGGGCAGAGCGCACATCGCCCACAGTCCCCGAGAAG
TTGGGGGGAGGGGTCGGCAATTGATCCGGTGCCTAGAGAAGGTGGCGCGGGGTAAACTGGGAAAGTGATG
TCGTGTACTGGCTCCGCCTTTTTCCCGAGGGTGGGGGAGAACCGTATATAAGTGCAGTAGTCGCCGTGAA
CGTTCTTTTTCGCAACGGGTTTGCCGCCAGAACACAGGTAAGTGCCGTGTGTGGTTCCCGCGGGCCTGGC
CTCTTTACGGGTTATGGCCCTTGCGTGCCTTGAATTACTTCCACCTGGCTGCAGTACGTGATTCTTGATC
CCGAGCTTCGGGTTGGAAGTGGGTGGGAGAGTTCGAGGCCTTGCGCTTAAGGAGCCCCTTCGCCTCGTGC
TTGAGTTGAGGCCTGGCCTGGGCGCTGGGGCCGCCGCGTGCGAATCTGGTGGCACCTTCGCGCCTGTCTC
GCTGCTTTCGATAAGTCTCTAGCCATTTAAAATTTTTGATGACCTGCTGCGACGCTTTTTTTCTGGCAAG
ATAGTCTTGTAAATGCGGGCCAAGATCTGCACACTGGTATTTCGGTTTTTGGGGCCGCGGGCGGCGACGG
GGCCCGTGCGTCCCAGCGCACATGTTCGGCGAGGCGGGGCCTGCGAGCGCGGCCACCGAGAATCGGACGG
GGGTAGTCTCAAGCTGGCCGGCCTGCTCTGGTGCCTGGCCTCGCGCCGCCGTGTATCGCCCCGCCCTGGG
CGGCAAGGCTGGCCCGGTCGGCACCAGTTGCGTGAGCGGAAAGATGGCCGCTTCCCGGCCCTGCTGCAGG
GAGCTCAAAATGGAGGACGCGGCGCTCGGGAGAGCGGGCGGGTGAGTCACCCACACAAAGGAAAAGGGCC
TTTCCGTCCTCAGCCGTCGCTTCATGTGACTCCACGGAGTACCGGGCGCCGTCCAGGCACCTCGATTAGT
TCTCGAGCTTTTGGAGTACGTCGTCTTTAGGTTGGGGGGAGGGGTTTTATGCGATGGAGTTTCCCCACAC
TGAGTGGGTGGAGACTGAAGTTAGGCCAGCTTGGCACTTGATGTAATTCTCCTTGGAATTTGCCCTTTTT
GAGTTTGGATCTTGGTTCATTCTCAAGCCTCAGACAGTGGTTCAAAGTTTTTTTCTTCCATTTCAGGTGT
CGTGACGTACGGCCACCATGACCGAGTACAAGCCCACGGTGCGCCTCGCCACCCGCGACGACGTCCCCAG
GGCCGTACGCACCCTCGCCGCCGCGTTCGCCGACTACCCCGCCACGCGCCACACCGTCGATCCGGACCGC
CACATCGAGCGGGTCACCGAGCTGCAAGAACTCTTCCTCACGCGCGTCGGGCTCGACATCGGCAAGGTGT
GGGTCGCGGACGACGGCGCCGCCGTGGCGGTCTGGACCACGCCGGAGAGCGTCGAAGCGGGGGCGGTGTT
CGCCGAGATCGGCCCGCGCATGGCCGAGTTGAGCGGTTCCCGGCTGGCCGCGCAGCAACAGATGGAAGGC
CTCCTGGCGCCGCACCGGCCCAAGGAGCCCGCGTGGTTCCTGGCCACCGTCGGAGTCTCGCCCGACCACC
AGGGCAAGGGTCTGGGCAGCGCCGTCGTGCTCCCCGGAGTGGAGGCGGCCGAGCGCGCCGGGGTGCCCGC
CTTCCTGGAGACCTCCGCGCCCCGCAACCTCCCCTTCTACGAGCGGCTCGGCTTCACCGTCACCGCCGAC
GTCGAGGTGCCCGAAGGACCGCGCACCTGGTGCATGACCCGCAAGCCCGGTGCCTGAACGCGTTAAGTCG
ACAATCAACCTCTGGATTACAAAATTTGTGAAAGATTGACTGGTATTCTTAACTATGTTGCTCCTTTTAC
GCTATGTGGATACGCTGCTTTAATGCCTTTGTATCATGCTATTGCTTCCCGTATGGCTTTCATTTTCTCC
TCCTTGTATAAATCCTGGTTGCTGTCTCTTTATGAGGAGTTGTGGCCCGTTGTCAGGCAACGTGGCGTGG
TGTGCACTGTGTTTGCTGACGCAACCCCCACTGGTTGGGGCATTGCCACCACCTGTCAGCTCCTTTCCGG
GACTTTCGCTTTCCCCCTCCCTATTGCCACGGCGGAACTCATCGCCGCCTGCCTTGCCCGCTGCTGGACA
GGGGCTCGGCTGTTGGGCACTGACAATTCCGTGGTGTTGTCGGGGAAATCATCGTCCTTTCCTTGGCTGC
TCGCCTGTGTTGCCACCTGGATTCTGCGCGGGACGTCCTTCTGCTACGTCCCTTCGGCCCTCAATCCAGC
GGACCTTCCTTCCCGCGGCCTGCTGCCGGCTCTGCGGCCTCTTCCGCGTCTTCGCCTTCGCCCTCAGACG
AGTCGGATCTCCCTTTGGGCCGCCTCCCCGCGTCGACTTTAAGACCAATGACTTACAAGGCAGCTGTAGA
TCTTAGCCACTTTTTAAAAGAAAAGGGGGGACTGGAAGGGCTAATTCACTCCCAACGAAGACAAGATCTG
CTTTTTGCTTGTACTGGGTCTCTCTGGTTAGACCAGATCTGAGCCTGGGAGCTCTCTGGCTAACTAGGGA
ACCCACTGCTTAAGCCTCAATAAAGCTTGCCTTGAGTGCTTCAAGTAGTGTGTGCCCGTCTGTTGTGTGA
CTCTGGTAACTAGAGATCCCTCAGACCCTTTTAGTCAGTGTGGAAAATCTCTAGCAGTACGTATAGTAGT
TCATGTCATCTTATTATTCAGTATTTATAACTTGCAAAGAAATGAATATCAGAGAGTGAGAGGAACTTGT
TTATTGCAGCTTATAATGGTTACAAATAAAGCAATAGCATCACAAATTTCACAAATAAAGCATTTTTTTC
ACTGCATTCTAGTTGTGGTTTGTCCAAACTCATCAATGTATCTTATCATGTCTGGCTCTAGCTATCCCGC
CCCTAACTCCGCCCATCCCGCCCCTAACTCCGCCCAGTTCCGCCCATTCTCCGCCCCATGGCTGACTAAT
TTTTTTTATTTATGCAGAGGCCGAGGCCGCCTCGGCCTCTGAGCTATTCCAGAAGTAGTGAGGAGGCTTT
TTTGGAGGCCTAGGGACGTACCCAATTCGCCCTATAGTGAGTCGTATTACGCGCGCTCACTGGCCGTCGT
TTTACAACGTCGTGACTGGGAAAACCCTGGCGTTACCCAACTTAATCGCCTTGCAGCACATCCCCCTTTC
GCCAGCTGGCGTAATAGCGAAGAGGCCCGCACCGATCGCCCTTCCCAACAGTTGCGCAGCCTGAATGGCG
AATGGG
[124 nt withheld, positions 3367-3490]
C
[91 nt withheld, positions 3492-3582]
A
[49 nt withheld, positions 3584-3632]
CCTTTGACGTTGGAGTCCACGTTCTTT
[37 nt withheld, positions 3660-3696]
ACCCTATCTCGGTCTATTCTTTTGATTTATAAGGGATTTTGCCGATTTCGGCCTATTGGTTAAAAAATGA
GCTGATTTAACAAAAATTTAACGCGAATTTTAACAAAATATTAACGCTTACAATTTAGGTGGCACTTTTC
GGGGAAATGTGCGCGGAACCCCTATTTGTTTATTTTTCTAAATACATTCAAATATGTATCCGCTCATGAG
ACAATAACCCTGATAAATGCTTCAATAATATTGAAAAAGGAAGAGTATGAGTATTCAACATTTCCGTGTC
GCCCTTATTCCCTTTTTTGCGGCATTTTGCCTTCCTGTTTTTGCTCACCCAGAAACGCTGGTGAAAGTAA
AAGATGCTGAAGATCAGTTGGGTGCACGAGTGGGTTACATCGAACTGGATCTCAACAGCGGTAAGATCCT
TGAGAGTTTTCGCCCCGAAGAACGTTTTCCAATGATGAGCACTTTTAAAGTTCTGCTATGTGGCGCGGTA
TTATCCCGTATTGACGCCGGGCAAGAGCAACTCGGTCGCCGCATACACTATTCTCAGAATGACTTGGTTG
AGTACTCACCAGTCACAGAAAAGCATCTTACGGATGGCATGACAGTAAGAGAATTATGCAGTGCTGCCAT
AACCATGAGTGATAACACTGCGGCCAACTTACTTCTGACAACGATCGGAGGACCGAAGGAGCTAACCGCT
TTTTTGCACAACATGGGGGATCATGTAACTCGCCTTGATCGTTGGGAACCGGAGCTGAATGAAGCCATAC
CAAACGACGAGCGTGACACCACGATGCCTGTAGCAATGGCAACAACGTTGCGCAAACTATTAACTGGCGA
ACTACTTACTCTAGCTTCCCGGCAACAATTAATAGACTGGATGGAGGCGGATAAAGTTGCAGGACCACTT
CTGCGCTCGGCCCTTCCGGCTGGCTGGTTTATTGCTGATAAATCTGGAGCCGGTGAGCGTGGGTCTCGCG
GTATCATTGCAGCACTGGGGCCAGATGGTAAGCCCTCCCGTATCGTAGTTATCTACACGACGGGGAGTCA
GGCAACTATGGATGAACGAAATAGACAGATCGCTGAGATAGGTGCCTCACTGATTAAGCATTGGTAACTG
TCAGACCAAGTTTACTCATATATACTTTAGATTGATTTAAAACTTCATTTTTAATTTAAAAGGATCTAGG
TGAAGATCCTTTTTGATAATCTCATGACCAAAATCCCTTAACGTGAGTTTTCGTTCCACTGAGCGTCAGA
CCCCGTAGAAAAGATCAAAGGATCTTCTTGAGATCCTTTTTTTCTGCGCGTAATCTGCTGCTTGCAAACA
AAAAAACCACCGCTACCAGCGGTGGTTTGTTTGCCGGATCAAGAGCTACCAACTCTTTTTCCGAAGGTAA
CTGGCTTCAGCAGAGCGCAGATACCAAATACTGTTCTTCTAGTGTAGCCGTAGTTAGGCCACCACTTCAA
GAACTCTGTAGCACCGCCTACATACCTCGCTCTGCTAATCCTGTTACCAGTGGCTGCTGCCAGTGGCGAT
AAGTCGTGTCTTACCGGGTTGGACTCAAGACGATAGTTACCGGATAAGGCGCAGCGGTCGGGCTGAACGG
GGGGTTCGTGCACACAGCCCAGCTTGGAGCGAACGACCTACACCGAACTGAGATACCTACAGCGTGAGCT
ATGAGAAAGCGCCACGCTTCCCGAAGGGAGAAAGGCGGACAGGTATCCGGTAAGCGGCAGGGTCGGAACA
GGAGAGCGCACGAGGGAGCTTCCAGGGGGAAACGCCTGGTATCTTTATAGTCCTGTCGGGTTTCGCCACC
TCTGACTTGAGCGTCGATTTTTGTGATGCTCGTCAGGGGGGCGGAGCCTATGGAAAAACGCCAGCAACGC
GGCCTTTTTACGGTTCCTGGCCTTTTGCTGGCCTTTTGCTCACATGTTCTTTCCTGCGTTATCCCCTGAT
TCTGTGGATAACCGTATTACCGCCTTTGAGTGAGCTGATACCGCTCGCCGCAGCCGAACGACCGAGCGCA
GCGAGTCAGTGAGCGAGGAAGCGGAAGAGCGCCCAATACGCAAACCGCCTCTCCCCGCGCGTTGGCCGAT
TCATTAATGCAGCTGGCACGACAGGTTTCCCGACTGGAAAGCGGGCAGTGAGCGCAACGCAATTAATGTG
AGTTAGCTCACTCATTAGGCACCCCAGGCTTTACACTTTATGCTTCCGGCTCGTATGTTGTGTGGAATTG
TGAGCGGATAACAATTTCACACAGGAAACAGCTATGACCATGATTACGCCAAGCGCGCAATTAACCCTCA
CTAAAGGGAACAAAAGCTGGAGCTGCAAGCTTAATGTAGTCTTATGCAATACTCTTGTAGTCTTGCAACA
TGGTAACGATGAGTTAGCAACATGCCTTACAAGGAGAGAAAAAGCACCGTGCATGCCGATTGGTGGAAGT
AAGGTGGTACGATCGTGCCTTATTAGGAAGGCAACAGACGGGTCTGACATGGATTGGACGAACCACTGAA
TTGCCGCATTGCAGAGATATTGTATTTAAGTGCCTAGCTCGATACATAAACGGGTCTCTCTGGTTAGACC
AGATCTGAGCCTGGGAGCTCTCTGGCTAACTAGGGAACCCACTGCTTAAGCCTCAATAAAGCTTGCCTTG
AGTGCTTCAAGTAGTGTGTGCCCGTCTGTTGTGTGACTCTGGTAACTAGAGATCCCTCAGACCCTTTTAG
TCAGTGTGGAAAATCTCTAGCAGTGGCGCCCGAACAGGGACTTGAAAGCGAAAGGGAAACCAGAGGAGCT
CTCTCGACGCAGGACTCGGCTTGCTGAAGCGCGCACGGCAAGAGGCGAGGGGCGGCGACTGGTGAGTACG
CCAAAAATTTTGACTAGCGGAGGCTAGAAGGAGAGAGATGGGTGCGAGAGCGTCAGTATTAAGCGGGGGA
GAATTAGATCGCGATGGGAAAAAATTCGGTTAAGGCCAGGGGGAAAGAAAAAATATAAATTAAAACATAT
AGTATGGGCAAGCAGGGAGCTAGAACGATTCGCAGTTAATCCTGGCCTGTTAGAAACATCAGAAGGCTGT
AGACAAATACTGGGACAGCTACAACCATCCCTTCAGACAGGATCAGAAGAACTTAGATCATTATATAATA
CAGTAGCAACCCTCTATTGTGTGCATCAAAGGATAGAGATAAAAGACACCAAGGAAGCTTTAGACAAGAT
AGAGGAAGAGCAAAACAAAAGTAAGACCACCGCACAGCAAGCGGCCGCTGATCTTCAGACCTGGAGGAGG
AGATATGAGGGACAATTGGAGAAGTGAATTATATAAATATAAAGTAGTAAAAATTGAACCATTAGGAGTA
GCACCCACCAAGGCAAAGAGAAGAGTGGTGCAGAGAGAAAAAAGAGCAGTGGGAATAGGAGCTTTGTTCC
TTGGGTTCTTGGGAGCAGCAGGAAGCACTATGGGCGCAGCGTCAATGACGCTGACGGTACAGGCCAGACA
ATTATTGTCTGGTATAGTGCAGCAGCAGAACAATTTGCTGAGGGCTATTGAGGCGCAACAGCATCTGTTG
CAACTCACAGTCTGGGGCATCAAGCAGCTCCAGGCAAGAATCCTGGCTGTGGAAAGATACCTAAAGGATC
AACAGCTCCTGGGGATTTGGGGTTGCTCTGGAAAACTCATTTGCACCACTGCTGTGCCTTGGAATGCTAG
TTGGAGTAATAAATCTCTGGAACAGATTTGGAATCACACGACCTGGATGGAGTGGGACAGAGAAATTAAC
AATTACACAAGCTTAATACACTCCTTAATTGAAGAATCGCAAAACCAGCAAGAAAAGAATGAACAAGAAT
TATTGGAATTAGATAAATGGGCAAGTTTGTGGAATTGGTTTAACATAACAAATTGGCTGTGGTATATAAA
ATTATTCATAATGATAGTAGGAGGCTTGGTAGGTTTAAGAATAGTTTTTGCTGTACTTTCTATAGTGAAT
AGAGTTAGGCAGGGATATTCACCATTATCGTTTCAGACCCACCTCCCAACCCCGAGGGGACCCAGAGAGG
GCCTATTTCCCATGATTCCTTCATATTTGCATATACGATACAAGGCTGTTAGAGAGATAATTAGAATTAA
TTTGACTGTAAACACAAAGATATTAGTACAAAATACGTGACGTAGAAAGTAATAATTTCTTGGGTAGTTT
GCAGTTTTAAAATTATGTTTTAAAATGGACTATCATATGCTTACCGTAACTTGAAAGTATTTCGATTTCT
TGGCTTTATATATCTTGTGGAAAGGACGAAACACCGAGAACATCTATTGAGACAAGGTTTTAGAGCTAGA
AATAGCAAGTTAAAATAAGGCTAGTCCGTTATCAACTTGAAAAAGTGGCACCGAGTCGGTGCTTTTTTAA
GCTTGGCGTAACTAGATCTTGAGACAAATGGCAGTATTCATCCACAATTTTAAAAGAAAAGGGGGGATTG
GGGGGTACAGTGCAGGGGAAAGAATAGTAGACATAATAGCAACAGACATACAAACTAAAGAATTACAAAA
ACAAATTACAAAAATTCAAAATTTTCGGGTTTATTACAGGGACAGCAGAGATCCACTTTGGCGCCGGCTC
GAGGGGG
Features (pLannotate 1.2.2; 29 found; start..end, strand, type, name):
     14..80      +  CDS            small t antigen (fragment): SV40 (simian virus 40) small t antigen
    106..317     +  promoter       EF-1α core promoter: core promoter for human elongation factor EF-1α
    318..1256    +  intron         EF-1α intron A: intron upstream of the start codon of human EF-1α
   1278..1877    +  CDS            PuroR (fragment): puromycin N-acetyltransferase; pac from Streptomyces; confers resistance to puromycin
   1893..2481    +  misc_feature   WPRE: woodchuck hepatitis virus posttranscriptional regulatory element
   2532..2551    +  misc_feature   cPPT/CTS (fragment): central polypurine tract and central termination sequence of HIV-1
   2553..2786    +  LTR            3' LTR (ΔU3): self-inactivating 3' long terminal repeat (LTR) from HIV-1
   2864..2985    +  polyA_signal   SV40 poly(A) signal: SV40 polyadenylation signal
   3025..3160    +  rep_origin     SV40 ori: SV40 origin of replication
   3181..3199    -  promoter       T7 promoter: promoter for bacteriophage T7 RNA polymerase
   3207..3362    +  CDS            lacZα (fragment): LacZα fragment of β-galactosidase; lacZ fragment
   3367..3795    +  rep_origin     f1 ori (sequence partly withheld): f1 bacteriophage origin of replication; arrow indicates direction of (+) strand synthesis
   3848..3952    +  promoter       AmpR promoter: bla
   3953..4813    +  CDS            AmpR: β-lactamase; bla; confers resistance to ampicillin, carbenicillin, and related antibiotics
   4984..5572    +  rep_origin     ori: high-copy-number ColE1/pMB1/pBR322/pUC origin of replication
   5755..5847    +  CDS            lacI (fragment): lac repressor; lacI; The lac repressor binds to the lac operator to inhibit transcription in E. coli. This inhibition can be relieved by adding lactose or isopropyl-β-D-thiogalactopyranoside (IPTG).
   5860..5881    +  protein_bind   CAP binding site: CAP binding activates transcription in the presence of cAMP. E. coli catabolite activator protein
   5896..5926    +  promoter       lac promoter: promoter for the E. coli lac operon
   5934..5950    +  protein_bind   lac operator: The lac repressor binds to the lac operator to inhibit transcription in E. coli. This inhibition can be relieved by adding lactose or isopropyl-β-D-thiogalactopyranoside (IPTG). lac repressor encoded by lacI
   5995..6013    +  promoter       T3 promoter: promoter for bacteriophage T3 RNA polymerase
   6041..6267    +  promoter       RSV promoter: Rous sarcoma virus enhancer/promoter
   6268..6448    +  LTR            5' LTR (truncated): truncated 5' long terminal repeat (LTR) from HIV-1
   6495..6620    +  misc_feature   HIV-1 Ψ: packaging signal of human immunodeficiency virus type 1
   6604..6967    +  CDS            HIV-1 gag (fragment): gag protein from human immunodeficiency virus 1; gag
   7113..7346    +  misc_feature   RRE: The Rev response element (RRE) of HIV-1 allows for Rev-dependent mRNA export from the nucleus to the cytoplasm.
   7723..7749    +  CDS            Rev (fragment): human immunodeficiency virus 1 (HIV-1) Rev protein; rev; enhances nuclear export of unspliced and incompletely spliced viral mRNAs
   7753..7993    +  promoter       U6 promoter: RNA polymerase III promoter for human U6 snRNA
   8023..8098    +  misc_RNA       gRNA scaffold: guide RNA scaffold for the Streptococcus pyogenes CRISPR/Cas9 system
   8154..8271    +  misc_feature   cPPT/CTS: central polypurine tract and central termination sequence of HIV-1
