[The description below was written by a language model from this plasmid's Addgene catalogue record and pLannotate feature annotations shown in this document.]
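Description:
TXK gRNA (BRDN0001145857) is a third-generation lentiviral guide RNA plasmid built on the lentiGuide-Puro backbone and designed to target human TXK, a kinase gene also known as RLK or PTK4. It is propagated in E. coli as a high-copy plasmid through a ColE1/pUC-type origin, with ampicillin selection from the β-lactamase gene. An f1 origin, an SV40 origin and remnants of lac and phage promoter sequences are also carried over from the backbone.

The lentiviral transfer cassette begins with an RSV promoter fused to a truncated HIV-1 5' LTR, which makes genomic RNA production in packaging cells independent of Tat. This is followed by the Ψ packaging signal with a partial gag sequence and by the RRE for Rev-dependent nuclear export. The cassette ends in a self-inactivating ΔU3 3' LTR, so the integrated provirus lacks LTR promoter activity. Inside this unit, a human U6 RNA polymerase III promoter drives the TXK-specific spacer joined to the Streptococcus pyogenes Cas9 gRNA scaffold. A cPPT/CTS element follows the guide cassette. Downstream, the EF-1α core promoter with its intron A expresses puromycin N-acetyltransferase for selection of transduced mammalian cells, and a WPRE enhances transcript expression.

The plasmid does not encode Cas9, so it must be used with a separate Cas9 vector or in cells that already express Cas9. The guide belongs to a human kinome gRNA collection developed alongside work on optimised sgRNA design. It is suited to CRISPR knockout of TXK in human cells after lentiviral delivery and puromycin selection.
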