Addgene plasmid #76358: TXK gRNA (BRDN0001145857)
Purpose: 3rd generation lentiviral gRNA plasmid targeting human TXK
Depositing lab: John Doench & David Root. Depositing organization: Broad Institute. Publication: Optimized sgRNA design to maximize activity and minimize off-target effects of CRISPR-Cas9. Doench JG, Fusi N, Sullender M, Hegde M, Vaimberg EW, Donovan KF, Smith I, Tothova Z, Wilen C, Orchard R, Virgin HW, Listgarten J, Root DE. Nat Biotechnol. 2016 Jan 18. doi: 10.1038/nbt.3437. PubMed 26780180.
Backbone
  Vector backbone: lentiGuide-Puro
  Backbone manufacturer: Zhang Lab (Addgene plasmid # 52963)
  Vector type: Mammalian Expression, Lentiviral, CRISPR
  Selectable markers: Puromycin
Growth in bacteria
  Bacterial resistance: Ampicillin, 100 μg/mL
  Growth temperature: 37°C
  Growth strain: DH5alpha
  Copy number: High Copy
Gene/Insert
  Gene/Insert name: TXK (alt names: TXK; NM_003328.2)
  gRNA/shRNA sequence: AGAACATCTATTGAGACAAG
  Species: H. sapiens (human)
  Entrez Gene: TXK (a.k.a. RLK, TKL, BTKL, PTK4, PSCTK5, MGC22473)
  Promoter: hU6
  Cloning method: Unknown
  Sequencing primers: 5′ U6-F; 3′ pS2-R
Terms and licenses: Academic/Nonprofit Terms; Industry Terms: Not Available to Industry
Depositor comments: The gRNA was designed to target the following Genbank reference sequence(s): NM_003328.2. Note that this plasmid does NOT contain Cas9. It should be used in conjunction with lentiCas9-Blast (Addgene #52962) or otherwise with cell lines already expressing Cas9. Browse the full kinome gRNA library at http://www.addgene.org/pooled-library/broadgpp-human-kinome/ or visit http://www.broadinstitute.org/rnai/public/ for detailed protocols and information.
How to cite: TXK gRNA (BRDN0001145857) was a gift from John Doench & David Root (Addgene plasmid # 76358 ; http://n2t.net/addgene:76358 ; RRID:Addgene_76358)
