>Addgene plasmid #76358 | TXK gRNA (BRDN0001145857) | depositor partial sequence | sequence record 143818 | Target Sequence
AGAACATCTATTGAGACAAG
