>Addgene plasmid #76358 | TXK gRNA (BRDN0001145857) | addgene partial sequence | sequence record 151029 | hU6-F 5'-GAGGGCCTATTTCCCATGATT-3'
GAGAGATAATTAGAATTAATTTGACTGTAAACACAAAGATATTAGTACAAAATACGTGACGTAGAAAGTA
ATAATTTCTTGGGTAGTTTGCAGTTTTAAAATTATGTTTTAAAATGGACTATCATATGCTTACCGTAACT
TGAAAGTATTTCGATTTCTTGGCTTTATATATCTTGTGGAAAGGACGAAACACCGAGAACATCTATTGAG
ACAAGGTTTTAGAGCTAGAAATAGCAAGTTAAAATAAGGCTAGTCCGTTATCAACTTGAAAAAGTGGCAC
CGAGTCGGTGCTTTTTTAAGCTTGGCGTAACTAGATCTTGAGACAAATGGCAGTATTCATCCACAATTTT
AAAAGAAAAGGGGGGATTGGGGGGTACAGTGCAGGGGAAAGAATAGTAGACATAATAGCAACAGACATAC
AAACTAAAGAATTACAAAAACAAATTACAAAAATTCAAAATTTTCGGGTTTATTACAGGGACAGCAGAGA
TCCACTTTGGCGCCGGCTCGAGGGGGCCCGGGTGCAAAGATGGATAAAGTTTTAAACAGAGAGGAATCTT
TGCAGCTAATGGACCTTCTAGGTCTTGAAAGGAGTGGGAATTGGCTCCGGTGCCCGTCAGTGGGCAGAGC
GCACATCGCCCACAGTCCCCGAGAAGTTGGGGGGAGGGGTCGGCAATTGATCCGGTGCCTAGAGAAGGTG
GCGCGGGGTAAACTGGGAAAGTGATGTCGTGTACTGGCTCCGCCTTTTTCCCGAGGGTGG
